>Addgene plasmid #208555 | pKLV2-U6gRNA5(BCL11B-E2(24))-PGKpuro2ABFP-W | addgene full sequence | sequence record 419635 | Addgene NGS Result
CGCCCATTGACGTCAATAATGACGTATGTTCCCATAGTAACGCCAATAGGGACTTTCCATTGACGTCAAT
GGGTGGAGTATTTACGGTAAACTGCCCACTTGGCAGTACATCAAGTGTATCATATGCCAAGTACGCCCCC
TATTGACGTCAATGACGGTAAATGGCCCGCCTGGCATTATGCCCAGTACATGACCTTATGGGACTTTCCT
ACTTGGCAGTACATCTACGTATTAGTCATCGCTATTACCATGGTGATGCGGTTTTGGCAGTACATCAATG
GGCGTGGATAGCGGTTTGACTCACGGGGATTTCCAAGTCTCCACCCCATTGACGTCAATGGGAGTTTGTT
TTGGCACCAAAATCAACGGGACTTTCCAAAATGTCGTAACAACTCCGCCCCATTGACGCAAATGGGCGGT
AGGCGTGTACGGTGGGAGGTCTATATAAGCAGCGCGTTTTGCCTGTACTGGGTCTCTCTGGTTAGACCAG
ATCTGAGCCTGGGAGCTCTCTGGCTAACTAGGGAACCCACTGCTTAAGCCTCAATAAAGCTTGCCTTGAG
TGCTTCAAGTAGTGTGTGCCCGTCTGTTGTGTGACTCTGGTAACTAGAGATCCCTCAGACCCTTTTAGTC
AGTGTGGAAAATCTCTAGCAGTGGCGCCCGAACAGGGACTTGAAAGCGAAAGGGAAACCAGAGGAGCTCT
CTCGACGCAGGACTCGGCTTGCTGAAGCGCGCACGGCAAGAGGCGAGGGGCGGCGACTGGTGAGTACGCC
AAAAATTTTGACTAGCGGAGGCTAGAAGGAGAGAGATGGGTGCGAGAGCGTCAGTATTAAGCGGGGGAGA
ATTAGATCGCGATGGGAAAAAATTCGGTTAAGGCCAGGGGGAAAGAAAAAATATAAATTAAAACATATAG
TATGGGCAAGCAGGGAGCTAGAACGATTCGCAGTTAATCCTGGCCTGTTAGAAACATCAGAAGGCTGTAG
ACAAATACTGGGACAGCTACAACCATCCCTTCAGACAGGATCAGAAGAACTTAGATCATTATATAATACA
GTAGCAACCCTCTATTGTGTGCATCAAAGGATAGAGATAAAAGACACCAAGGAAGCTTTAGACAAGATAG
AGGAAGAGCAAAACAAAAGTAAGACCACCGCACAGCAAGCGGCCGGCCGCGCTGATCTTCAGACCTGGAG
GAGGAGATATGAGGGACAATTGGAGAAGTGAATTATATAAATATAAAGTAGTAAAAATTGAACCATTAGG
AGTAGCACCCACCAAGGCAAAGAGAAGAGTGGTGCAGAGAGAAAAAAGAGCAGTGGGAATAGGAGCTTTG
TTCCTTGGGTTCTTGGGAGCAGCAGGAAGCACTATGGGCGCAGCGTCAATGACGCTGACGGTACAGGCCA
GACAATTATTGTCTGGTATAGTGCAGCAGCAGAACAATTTGCTGAGGGCTATTGAGGCGCAACAGCATCT
GTTGCAACTCACAGTCTGGGGCATCAAGCAGCTCCAGGCAAGAATCCTGGCTGTGGAAAGATACCTAAAG
GATCAACAGCTCCTGGGGATTTGGGGTTGCTCTGGAAAACTCATTTGCACCACTGCTGTGCCTTGGAATG
CTAGTTGGAGTAATAAATCTCTGGAACAGATTTGGAATCACACGACCTGGATGGAGTGGGACAGAGAAAT
TAACAATTACACAAGCTTAATACACTCCTTAATTGAAGAATCGCAAAACCAGCAAGAAAAGAATGAACAA
GAATTATTGGAATTAGATAAATGGGCAAGTTTGTGGAATTGGTTTAACATAACAAATTGGCTGTGGTATA
TAAAATTATTCATAATGATAGTAGGAGGCTTGGTAGGTTTAAGAATAGTTTTTGCTGTACTTTCTATAGT
GAATAGAGTTAGGCAGGGATATTCACCATTATCGTTTCAGACCCACCTCCCAACCCCGAGGGGACCCGAC
AGGCCCGAAGGAATAGAAGAAGAAGGTGGAGAGAGAGACAGAGACAGATCCATTCGATTAGTGAACGGAT
CGGCACTGCGTGCGCCAATTCTGCAGACAAATGGCAGTATTCATCCACAATTTTAAAAGAAAAGGGGGGA
TTGGGGGGTACAGTGCAGGGGAAAGAATAGTAGACATAATAGCAACAGACATACAAACTAAAGAATTACA
AAAACAAATTACAAAAATTCAAAATTTTCGGGTTTATTACAGGGACAGCAGAGATCCAGTTTGGTTAGTA
CCGGGCCCTACGCGTCCAAGGTCGGGCAGGAAGAGGGCCTATTTCCCATGATTCCTTCATATTTGCATAT
ACGATACAAGGCTGTTAGAGAGATAATTAGAATTAATTTGACTGTAAACACAAAGATATTAGTACAAAAT
ACGTGACGTAGAAAGTAATAATTTCTTGGGTAGTTTGCAGTTTTAAAATTATGTTTTAAAATGGACTATC
ATATGCTTACCGTAACTTGAAAGTATTTCGATTTCTTGGCTTTATATATCTTGTGGAAAGGACGAAACAC
CGCCTTTTTCTCCCGCGGTTCGTTTAAGAGCTATGCTGGAAACAGCATAGCAAGTTTAAATAAGGCTAGT
CCGTTATCAACTTGAAAAAGTGGCACCGAGTCGGTGCTTTTTTTGGATCCAATTCTACCGGGTAGGGGAG
GCGCTTTTCCCAAGGCAGTCTGGAGCATGCGCTTTAGCAGCCCCGCTGGGCACTTGGCGCTACACAAGTG
GCCTCTGGCCTCGCACACATTCCACATCCACCGGTAGGCGCCAACCGGCTCCGTTCTTTGGTGGCCCCTT
CGCGCCACCTTCTACTCCTCCCCTAGTCAGGAAGTTCCCCCCCGCCCCGCAGCTCGCGTCGTGCAGGACG
TGACAAATGGAAGTAGCACGTCTCACTAGTCTCGTGCAGATGGACAGCACCGCTGAGCAATGGAAGCGGG
TAGGCCTTTGGGGCAGCGGCCAATAGCAGCTTTGCTCCTTCGCTTTCTGGGCTCAGAGGCTGGGAAGGGG
TGGGTCCGGGGGCGGGCTCAGGGGCGGGCTCAGGGGCGGGGCGGGCGCCCGAAGGTCCTCCGGAGGCCCG
GCATTCTGCACGCTTCAAAAGCGCACGTCTGCCGCGCTGTTCTCCTCTTCCTCATCTCCGGGCCTTTCGA
CCTGCATCCATCTAGATCTCGAGCAGCTGAAGCTTACCATGACCGAGTACAAGCCCACGGTGCGCCTCGC
CACCCGCGACGACGTCCCCAGGGCCGTACGCACCCTCGCCGCCGCGTTCGCCGACTACCCCGCCACGCGC
CACACCGTCGATCCGGACCGCCACATCGAGCGGGTCACCGAGCTGCAAGAACTCTTCCTCACGCGCGTCG
GGCTCGACATCGGCAAGGTGTGGGTCGCGGACGACGGCGCCGCGGTGGCGGTCTGGACCACGCCGGAGAG
CGTCGAAGCGGGGGCGGTGTTCGCCGAGATCGGCCCGCGCATGGCCGAGTTGAGCGGTTCCCGGCTGGCC
GCGCAGCAACAGATGGAAGGCCTCCTGGCGCCGCACCGGCCCAAGGAGCCCGCGTGGTTCCTGGCCACCG
TCGGCGTCTCGCCCGACCACCAGGGCAAGGGTCTGGGCAGCGCCGTCGTGCTCCCCGGAGTGGAGGCGGC
CGAGCGCGCCGGGGTGCCCGCCTTCCTGGAGACCTCCGCGCCCCGCAACCTCCCCTTCTACGAGCGGCTC
GGCTTCACCGTCACCGCCGACGTCGAGGTGCCCGAAGGACCGCGCACCTGGTGCATGACCCGCAAGCCCG
GTGCCGGCGGCGGGTCCGGAGGAGAGGGCAGAGGAAGTCTCCTAACATGCGGTGACGTGGAGGAGAATCC
TGGCCCAATGAGCGAGCTGATTAAGGAGAACATGCACATGAAGCTGTACATGGAGGGCACCGTGGACAAC
CATCACTTCAAGTGCACATCCGAGGGCGAAGGCAAGCCCTACGAGGGCACCCAGACCATGAGAATCAAGG
TGGTCGAGGGCGGCCCTCTCCCCTTCGCCTTCGACATCCTGGCTACTAGCTTCCTCTACGGCAGCAAGAC
CTTCATCAACCACACCCAGGGCATCCCCGACTTCTTCAAGCAGTCCTTCCCTGAGGGCTTCACATGGGAG
AGAGTCACCACATACGAGGACGGGGGCGTGCTGACCGCTACCCAGGACACCAGCCTCCAGGACGGCTGCC
TCATCTACAACGTCAAGATCAGAGGGGTGAACTTCACATCCAACGGCCCTGTGATGCAGAAGAAAACACT
CGGCTGGGAGGCCTTCACCGAGACGCTGTACCCCGCTGACGGCGGCCTGGAAGGCAGAAACGACATGGCC
CTGAAGCTCGTGGGCGGGAGCCATCTGATCGCAAACATCAAGACCACATATAGATCCAAGAAACCCGCTA
AGAACCTCAAGATGCCTGGCGTCTACTATGTGGACTACAGACTGGAAAGAATCAAGGAGGCCAACAACGA
GACCTACGTCGAGCAGCACGAGGTGGCAGTGGCCAGATACTGCGACCTCCCTAGCAAACTGGGGCACAAG
CTTAATTGAGCGGCCGCTCAACCTCTGGATTACAAAATTTGTGAAAGATTGACTGGTATTCTTAACTATG
TTGCTCCTTTTACGCTATGTGGATACGCTGCTTTAATGCCTTTGTATCATGCTATTGCTTCCCGTATGGC
TTTCATTTTCTCCTCCTTGTATAAATCCTGGTTGCTGTCTCTTTATGAGGAGTTGTGGCCCGTTGTCAGG
CAACGTGGCGTGGTGTGCACTGTGTTTGCTGACGCAACCCCCACTGGTTGGGGCATTGCCACCACCTGTC
AGCTCCTTTCCGGGACTTTCGCTTTCCCCCTCCCTATTGCCACGGCGGAACTCATCGCCGCCTGCCTTGC
CCGCTGCTGGACAGGGGCTCGGCTGTTGGGCACTGACAATTCCGTGGTGTTGTCGGGGAAATCATCGTCC
TTTCCTTGGCTGCTCGCCTGTGTTGCCACCTGGATTCTGCGCGGGACGTCCTTCTGCTACGTCCCTTCGG
CCCTCAATCCAGCGGACCTTCCTTCCCGCGGCCTGCTGCCGGCTCTGCGGCCTCTTCCGCGTCTACGCCT
TCGCCCTCAGACGAGTCGGATCTCCCTTTGGGCCGCCTCCCCGCAGGTACCTTTAAGACCAATGACTTAC
AAGGCAGCTGTAGATCTTAGCCACTTTTTAAAAGAAAAGGGGGGACTGGAAGGGCTAATTCACTCCCAAA
GAAGTCAAGATCTGCTTTTTGCCTGTACTGGGTCTCTCTGGTTAGACCAGAGTCTCTCTGGTTAGACCAG
ATCTGAGCCTGGGAGCTCTCTGGCTAACTAGGGAACCCACTGCTTAAGCCTCAATAAAGCTTGCCTTGAG
TGCTTCAAGTAGTGTGTGCCCGTCTGTTGTGTGACTCTGGTAACTAGAGATCCCTCAGACCCTTTTAGTC
AGTGTGGAAAATCTCTAGCAGTTTAAACCCGCTGATCAGCCTCGACTGTGCCTTCTAGTTGCCAGCCATC
TGTTGTTTGCCCCTCCCCCGTGCCTTCCTTGACCCTGGAAGGTGCCACTCCCACTGTCCTTTCCTAATAA
AATGAGGAAATTGCATCGCATTGTCTGAGTAGGTGTCATTCTATTCTGGGGGGTGGGGTGGGGCAGGACA
GCAAGGGGGAGGATTGGGAAGTCAATAGCAGGCATGCTGGGGATGCGGTGGGCTCTATGGGCGGCCGTTA
ATTAAGCTTTTGTTCCCTTTAGTGAGGGTTAATTGCGCGCTTGGCGTAATCATGGTCATAGCTGTTTCCT
GTGTGAAATTGTTATCCGCTCACAATTCCACACAACATACGAGCCGGGAGCATAAAGTGTAAAGCCTGGG
GTGCCTAATGAGTGAGCTAACTCACATTAATTGCGTTGCGCTCACTGCCCGCTTTCCAGTCGGGAAACCT
GTCGTGCCAGCTGCATTAATGAATCGGCCAACGCGCGGGGAGAGGCGGTTTGCGTATTGGGCGCTCTTCC
GCTTCCTCGCTCACTGACTCGCTGCGCTCGGTCGTTCGGCTGCGGCGAGCGGTATCAGCTCACTCAAAGG
CGGTAATACGGTTATCCACAGAATCAGGGGATAACGCAGGAAAGAACATGTGAGCAAAAGGCCAGCAAAA
GGCCAGGAACCGTAAAAAGGCCGCGTTGCTGGCGTTTTTCCATAGGCTCCGCCCCCCTGACGAGCATCAC
AAAAATCGACGCTCAAGTCAGAGGTGGCGAAACCCGACAGGACTATAAAGATACCAGGCGTTTCCCCCTG
GAAGCTCCCTCGTGCGCTCTCCTGTTCCGACCCTGCCGCTTACCGGATACCTGTCCGCCTTTCTCCCTTC
GGGAAGCGTGGCGCTTTCTCATAGCTCACGCTGTAGGTATCTCAGTTCGGTGTAGGTCGTTCGCTCCAAG
CTGGGCTGTGTGCACGAACCCCCCGTTCAGCCCGACCGCTGCGCCTTATCCGGTAACTATCGTCTTGAGT
CCAACCCGGTAAGACACGACTTATCGCCACTGGCAGCAGCCACTGGTAACAGGATTAGCAGAGCGAGGTA
TGTAGGCGGTGCTACAGAGTTCTTGAAGTGGTGGCCTAACTACGGCTACACTAGAAGAACAGTATTTGGT
ATCTGCGCTCTGCTGAAGCCAGTTACCTTCGGAAAAAGAGTTGGTAGCTCTTGATCCGGCAAACAAACCA
CCGCTGGTAGCGGTGGTTTTTTTGTTTGCAAGCAGCAGATTACGCGCAGAAAAAAAGGATCTCAAGAAGA
TCCTTTGATCTTTTCTACGGGGTCTGACGCTCAGTGGAACGAAAACTCACGTTAAGGGATTTTGGTCATG
AGATTATCAAAAAGGATCTTCACCTAGATCCTTTTAAATTAAAAATGAAGTTTTAAATCAATCTAAAGTA
TATATGAGTAAACTTGGTCTGACAGTTACCAATGCTTAATCAGTGAGGCACCTATCTCAGCGATCTGTCT
ATTTCGTTCATCCATAGTTGCCTGACTCCCCGTCGTGTAGATAACTACGATACGGGAGGGCTTACCATCT
GGCCCCAGTGCTGCAATGATACCGCGAGACCCACGCTCACCGGCTCCAGATTTATCAGCAATAAACCAGC
CAGCCGGAAGGGCCGAGCGCAGAAGTGGTCCTGCAACTTTATCCGCCTCCATCCAGTCTATTAATTGTTG
CCGGGAAGCTAGAGTAAGTAGTTCGCCAGTTAATAGTTTGCGCAACGTTGTTGCCATTGCTACAGGCATC
GTGGTGTCACGCTCGTCGTTTGGTATGGCTTCATTCAGCTCCGGTTCCCAACGATCAAGGCGAGTTACAT
GATCCCCCATGTTGTGCAAAAAAGCGGTTAGCTCCTTCGGTCCTCCGATCGTTGTCAGAAGTAAGTTGGC
CGCAGTGTTATCACTCATGGTTATGGCAGCACTGCATAATTCTCTTACTGTCATGCCATCCGTAAGATGC
TTTTCTGTGACTGGTGAGTACTCAACCAAGTCATTCTGAGAATAGTGTATGCGGCGACCGAGTTGCTCTT
GCCCGGCGTCAATACGGGATAATACCGCGCCACATAGCAGAACTTTAAAAGTGCTCATCATTGGAAAACG
TTCTTCGGGGCGAAAACTCTCAAGGATCTTACCGCTGTTGAGATCCAGTTCGATGTAACCCACTCGTGCA
CCCAACTGATCTTCAGCATCTTTTACTTTCACCAGCGTTTCTGGGTGAGCAAAAACAGGAAGGCAAAATG
CCGCAAAAAAGGGAATAAGGGCGACACGGAAATGTTGAATACTCATACTCTTCCTTTTTCAATATTATTG
AAGCATTTATCAGGGTTATTGTCTCATGAGCGGATACATATTTGAATGTATTTAGAAAAATAAACAAATA
GGGGTTCCGCGCACATTTCCCCGAAAAGTGCCACCTAAATTGTAAGCGTTAATATTTTGTTAAAATTCGC
GTTAAATTTTTGTTAAATCAGCTCATTTTTTAACCAATAGGCCGAAATCGGCAAAATCCCTTATAAATCA
AAAGAATAGACCGAGATAGGGT
[37 nt withheld, positions 8073-8109]
AAAGAACGTGGACTCCAACGTCAAAGG
[49 nt withheld, positions 8137-8185]
T
[91 nt withheld, positions 8187-8277]
G
[124 nt withheld, positions 8279-8402]
CCCATTCGCCATTCAGGCTGCGCAACTGTTGGGAAGGGCGATCGGTGCGGGCCTCTTCGCTATTACGCCA
GCTGGCGAAAGGGGGATGTGCTGCAAGGCGATTAAGTTGGGTAACGCCAGGGTTTTCCCAGTCACGACGT
TGTAAAACGACGGCCAGTGAGCGCGCGTAATACGACTCACTATAGGGCGAATTGACTAGTACATAACTTA
CGGTAAATGGCCCGCCTGGCTGACCGCCCAACGACCCC
Features (pLannotate 1.2.2; 28 found; start..end, strand, type, name):
    253..452     +  promoter       CMV promoter: human cytomegalovirus (CMV) immediate early promoter
    470..650     +  LTR            5' LTR (truncated): truncated 5' long terminal repeat (LTR) from HIV-1
    697..822     +  misc_feature   HIV-1 Ψ: packaging signal of human immunodeficiency virus type 1
    806..1144    +  CDS            HIV-1 gag (fragment): gag protein from human immunodeficiency virus 1; gag
   1321..1554    +  misc_feature   RRE: The Rev response element (RRE) of HIV-1 allows for Rev-dependent mRNA export from the nucleus to the cytoplasm.
   1931..2031    +  CDS            Rev (fragment): human immunodeficiency virus 1 (HIV-1) Rev protein; rev; enhances nuclear export of unspliced and incompletely spliced viral mRNAs
   2081..2198    +  misc_feature   cPPT/CTS: central polypurine tract and central termination sequence of HIV-1
   2273..2513    +  promoter       U6 promoter: RNA polymerase III promoter for human U6 snRNA
   2560..2627    +  misc_RNA       tracrRNA (fragment): trans-activating CRISPR RNA for the Streptococcus pyogenes CRISPR/Cas9 system
   2650..3149    +  promoter       PGK promoter: mouse phosphoglycerate kinase 1 promoter
   3189..3785    +  CDS            PuroR (fragment): puromycin N-acetyltransferase; pac from Streptomyces; confers resistance to puromycin
   3858..4556    +  CDS            TagBFP: TagBFP is a basic (constitutively fluorescent) blue fluorescent protein published in 2008, derived from Entacmaea quadricolor. It is reported to be a very rapidly-maturing monomer with very low acid sensitivity.
   4568..5154    +  misc_feature   WPRE: woodchuck hepatitis virus posttranscriptional regulatory element
   5148..5294    +  CDS            nef (fragment): NEF_HV1LA - Experimental evidence at protein level: Swiss-Prot protein existence level 1. Extracellular Nef protein targets CD4(+) T-lymphocytes for apoptosis by interacting with CXCR4 surface receptors. From Human immunodeficiency virus type 1 group M subtype B (isolate Lai) (HIV-1).
   5302..5480    +  LTR            5' LTR (truncated): truncated 5' long terminal repeat (LTR) from HIV-1
   5506..5617    +  polyA_signal   bGH poly(A) signal: bovine growth hormone polyadenylation signal
   5756..5774    -  promoter       T3 promoter: promoter for bacteriophage T3 RNA polymerase
   5819..5835    -  protein_bind   lac operator: The lac repressor binds to the lac operator to inhibit transcription in E. coli. This inhibition can be relieved by adding lactose or isopropyl-β-D-thiogalactopyranoside (IPTG). lac repressor encoded by lacI
   5843..5873    -  promoter       lac promoter: promoter for the E. coli lac operon
   5888..5909    -  protein_bind   CAP binding site: CAP binding activates transcription in the presence of cAMP. E. coli catabolite activator protein
   5922..6014    -  CDS            lacI (fragment): lac repressor; lacI; The lac repressor binds to the lac operator to inhibit transcription in E. coli. This inhibition can be relieved by adding lactose or isopropyl-β-D-thiogalactopyranoside (IPTG).
   6197..6785    -  rep_origin     ori: high-copy-number ColE1/pMB1/pBR322/pUC origin of replication
   6956..7816    -  CDS            AmpR: β-lactamase; bla; confers resistance to ampicillin, carbenicillin, and related antibiotics
   7817..7921    -  promoter       AmpR promoter: bla
   7974..8402    -  rep_origin     f1 ori (sequence partly withheld): f1 bacteriophage origin of replication; arrow indicates direction of (+) strand synthesis
   8407..8562    -  CDS            lacZα (fragment): LacZα fragment of β-galactosidase; lacZ fragment
   8570..8588    +  promoter       T7 promoter: promoter for bacteriophage T7 RNA polymerase
   8602..252     +  enhancer       CMV enhancer (across the origin): human cytomegalovirus immediate early enhancer
