[The description below was written by a language model from this plasmid's Addgene catalogue record and pLannotate feature annotations shown in this document.]
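Description:
pKLV2-U6gRNA5(BCL11B-E2(24))-PGKpuro2ABFP-W is an 8,650 bp lentiviral vector that expresses a single CRISPR guide RNA directed against human BCL11B (the target is labelled "BCL11B-E2" in the record, with no further definition). It derives from the pKLV2-U6gRNA5(BbsI)-PGKpuro2ABFP-W backbone, into which the guide was cloned at two BbsI sites that were destroyed in the process. In E. coli the plasmid replicates from a high-copy ColE1/pUC-type origin and is selected with ampicillin through the AmpR β-lactamase gene. An f1 origin and remnants of a lac/lacZα cloning region flanked by T3 and T7 promoters are also present.

The viral portion starts with a CMV enhancer/promoter fused to a truncated HIV-1 5' LTR, which drives genomic RNA transcription in packaging cells. This is followed by the Ψ packaging signal with a gag fragment, the RRE for Rev-dependent nuclear export, and the cPPT/CTS. A truncated downstream LTR and a bGH polyadenylation signal close the unit. Between the LTRs, a human U6 RNA polymerase III promoter transcribes the guide fused to a Streptococcus pyogenes Cas9 scaffold, annotated as a tracrRNA fragment. A mouse PGK promoter drives puromycin N-acetyltransferase and TagBFP, joined according to the plasmid name by a 2A peptide, with a WPRE downstream to enhance expression.

Transduced cells can therefore be selected with puromycin or tracked and sorted by blue fluorescence. No Cas9 is annotated, so the nuclease must be supplied separately. The associated publication concerns the BAF complex and oncogenic programmes in human T-cell acute lymphoblastic leukaemia.
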