Addgene plasmid #208555: pKLV2-U6gRNA5(BCL11B-E2(24))-PGKpuro2ABFP-W
Purpose: Lentiviral vector expressing gRNA targeting human BCL11B-E2
Depositing lab: Kosuke Yusa. Depositing organization: Kyoto University, Institute for Life and Medical Sciences. Publication: Canonical BAF complex regulates the oncogenic program in human T-cell acute lymphoblastic leukemia. Aoki K, Hyuga M, Tarumoto Y, Nishibuchi G, Ueda A, Ochi Y, Sugino S, Mikami T, Kobushi H, Kato I, Akahane K, Inukai T, Takaori-Kondo A, Takita J, Ogawa S, Yusa K. Blood. 2023 Nov 3:blood.2023020857. doi: 10.1182/blood.2023020857. PubMed 37922452.
Backbone
  Vector backbone: pKLV2-U6gRNA5(BbsI)-PGKpuro2ABFP-W
  Backbone manufacturer: addgene
  Backbone size w/o insert (bp): 8648
  Total vector size (bp): 8650
  Vector type: Lentiviral
  Selectable markers: Puromycin
Growth in bacteria
  Bacterial resistance: Ampicillin, 100 μg/mL
  Growth temperature: 37°C
  Growth strain: NEB Stable
  Copy number: Unknown
Gene/Insert
  Gene/Insert name: BCL11B-E2(24)
  gRNA/shRNA sequence: CCTTTTTCTCCCGCGGTTC
  Species: H. sapiens (human)
  Entrez Gene: BCL11B (a.k.a. ATL1, ATL1-alpha, ATL1-beta, ATL1-delta, ATL1-gamma, CTIP-2, CTIP2, IDDFSTA, IMD49, RIT1, SMARCM2, ZNF856B, hRIT1-alpha)
  Cloning method: Restriction Enzyme; 5′ cloning site BbsI (destroyed during cloning); 3′ cloning site BbsI (destroyed during cloning)
  Sequencing primers: 5′ AGATAATTAGAATTAATTTGACTG
Terms and licenses: Academic/Nonprofit Terms; Industry Terms: Not Available to Industry
How to cite: pKLV2-U6gRNA5(BCL11B-E2(24))-PGKpuro2ABFP-W was a gift from Kosuke Yusa (Addgene plasmid # 208555 ; http://n2t.net/addgene:208555 ; RRID:Addgene_208555)
